>Addgene plasmid #123908 | MTK234_028 | addgene full sequence | sequence record 250050 | Addgene NGS Result
GTCAGACCCCGTAGAAAAGATCAAAGGATCTTCTTGAGATCCTTTTTTTCTGCGCGTAATCTGCTGCTTG
CAAACAAAAAAACCACCGCTACCAGCGGTGGTTTGTTTGCCGGATCAAGAGCTACCAACTCTTTTTCCGA
AGGTAACTGGCTTCAGCAGAGCGCAGATACCAAATACTGTTCTTCTAGTGTAGCCGTAGTTAGGCCACCA
CTTCAAGAACTCTGTAGCACCGCCTACATACCTCGCTCTGCTAATCCTGTTACCAGTGGCTGCTGCCAGT
GGCGATAAGTCGTGTCTTACCGGGTTGGACTCAAGACGATAGTTACCGGATAAGGCGCAGCGGTCGGGCT
GAACGGGGGGTTCGTGCACACAGCCCAGCTTGGAGCGAACGACCTACACCGAACTGAGATACCTACAGCG
TGAGCTATGAGAAAGCGCCACGCTTCCCGAAGGGAGAAAGGCGGACAGGTATCCGGTAAGCGGCAGGGTC
GGAACAGGAGAGCGCACGAGGGAGCTTCCAGGGGGAAACGCCTGGTATCTTTATAGTCCTGTCGGGTTTC
GCCACCTCTGACTTGAGCGTCGATTTTTGTGATGCTCGTCAGGGGGGCGGAGCCTATGGAAAAACGCCAG
CAACGCGGCCTTTTTACGGTTCCTGGCCTTTTGCTGGCCTTTTGCTCACATGTTCTTTCCTGCGTTATCC
CCTGATTCTGTGGATAACCGTAGTCGGTCTCAAACGGATCCGACGCGCCATCTCTAGGCCCGCGCCGGCC
CCCTCGCACGGACTTGTGGGAGAAGCTCGGCTACTCCCCTGCCCCGGTTAATTTGCATATAATATTTCCT
AGTAACTATAGAGGCTTAATGTGCGATAAAAGACAGATAATCTGTTCTTTTTAATACTAGCTACATTTTA
CATGATAGGCTTGGATTTCTATAACTTCGTATAGCATACATTATACGAAGTTATAAACAGCACAAAAGGA
AACTCACCCTAACTGTAAAGTAATTGTGTGTTTTGAGACTATAAGTATCCCTTGGAGAACCACCTTGTTT
GAAGGCAACTGTATAAACAGAGTTTAAGAGCTAAGCTGGAAACAGCATAGCAAGTTTAAATAAGGCTAGT
CCGTTATCAACTTGAAAAAGTGGCACCGAGTCGGTGCTTTTTTTGCTGTGAGACCAGACCAATAAAAAAC
GCCCGGCGGCAACCGAGCGTTCTGAACAAATCCAGATGGAGTTCTGAGGTCATTACTGGATCTATCAACA
GGAGTCCAAGCGAGCTCGATATCAAATTACGCCCCGCCCTGCCACTCATCGCAGTACTGTTGTAATTCAT
TAAGCATTCTGCCGACATGGAAGCCATCACAAACGGCATGATGAACCTGAATCGCCAGCGGCATCAGCAC
CTTGTCGCCTTGCGTATAATATTTGCCCATGGTGAAAACGGGGGCGAAGAAGTTGTCCATATTGGCCACG
TTTAAATCAAAACTGGTGAAACTCACCCAGGGATTGGCTGAAACGAAAAACATATTCTCAATAAACCCTT
TAGGGAAATAGGCCAGGTTTTCACCGTAACACGCCACATCTTGCGAATATATGTGTAGAAACTGCCGGAA
ATCGTCGTGGTATTCACTCCAGAGCGATGAAAACGTTTCAGTTTGCTCATGGAAAACGGTGTAACAAGGG
TGAACACTATCCCATATCACCAGCTCACCGTCTTTCATTGCCATACGAAATTCCGGATGAGCATTCATCA
GGCGGGCAAGAATGTGAATAAAGGCCGGATAAAACTTGTGCTTATTTTTCTTTACGGTCTTTAAAAAGGC
CGTAATATCCAGCTGAACGGTCTGGTTATAGGTACATTGAGCAACTGACTGAAATGCCTCAAAATGTTCT
TTACGATGCCATTGGGATATATCAACGGTGGTATATCCAGTGATTTTTTTCTCCATTTTAGCTTCCTTAG
CTCCTGAAAATCTCGATAACTCAAAAAATACGCCCGGTAGTGATCTTATTTCATTATGGTGAAAGTTGGA
ACCTCTTACGTGCCCGATCAATCATGACCAAAATCCCTTAACGTGAGTTTTCGTTCCACTGAGC
Features (pLannotate 1.2.2; 6 found; start..end, strand, type, name):
     34..622     +  rep_origin     ori: high-copy-number ColE1/pMB1/pBR322/pUC origin of replication
    931..964     +  protein_bind   loxP: Cre-mediated recombination occurs in the 8-bp core sequence (GCATACAT). Cre recombinase
   1090..1157    +  misc_RNA       tracrRNA (fragment): trans-activating CRISPR RNA for the Streptococcus pyogenes CRISPR/Cas9 system
   1182..1216    -  terminator     lambda t0 terminator: minimal transcription terminator from phage lambda (Scholtissek and Grosse, 1987)
   1290..1946    -  CDS            cat: CAT_ECOLX - Experimental evidence at protein level: Swiss-Prot protein existence level 1. This enzyme is an effector of chloramphenicol resistance in bacteria. From Escherichia coli. This protein is used as a marker in many commonly used cloning vectors, such as pACYC184.
   1947..2044    -  promoter       cat promoter: promoter of the E. coli cat gene encoding chloramphenicol acetyltransferase
