[The description below was written by a language model from this plasmid's Addgene catalogue record and pLannotate feature annotations shown in this document.]
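Description:
MTK234_028 is a small part plasmid (about 2.1 kb) from the Mammalian Toolkit (MTK), a modular cloning system for assembling genetic circuits for mammalian cells. It is built on the MTK234_002 backbone and is catalogued as a mammalian expression vector, although in practice it serves as a storage and donor plasmid for a single toolkit part. It replicates in E. coli from a high-copy ColE1/pUC-type origin. Selection is with chloramphenicol, conferred by a cat gene with its native cat promoter and followed by a lambda t0 terminator.

The payload is a Streptococcus pyogenes Cas9 guide RNA expression cassette targeting the hThal5.10-2 (hg18) site, described as site 2. The naming is not consistent: the purpose field calls the guide sgRNA1, while the insert name calls it sgRNA2. In MTK nomenclature a type 234 part spans the promoter, coding sequence and terminator positions as one coupled unit, which suits self-contained units such as guide RNA cassettes. The feature table detects a tracrRNA-derived fragment, consistent with the sgRNA scaffold, and a loxP site a short distance upstream of it, whose role is not explained in the record. The promoter driving the guide is not annotated or stated, nor are the cloning sites used to insert the spacer.

The plasmid is intended to be combined with other MTK parts into larger transcriptional units or multi-gene vectors. These would then deliver the guide to mammalian cells alongside Cas9 supplied from another construct. The purpose of targeting this locus is not given in the record.
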