Addgene plasmid #123908: MTK234_028
Purpose: Encodes the spCas9 sgRNA1 hThal5.10-2_hg18 (site 2) gRNA expression cassette as a type 234 part to be used in the MTK system
Depositing lab: Hana El-Samad. Depositing organization: University of California, San Francisco (UCSF). Publication: A Toolkit for Rapid Modular Construction of Biological Circuits in Mammalian Cells. Fonseca JP, Bonny AR, Kumar GR, Ng AH, Town J, Wu QC, Aslankoohi E, Chen SY, Dods G, Harrigan P, Osimiri LC, Kistler AL, El-Samad H. ACS Synth Biol. 2019 Nov 15;8(11):2593-2606. doi: 10.1021/acssynbio.9b00322. Epub 2019 Nov 5. PubMed 31686495.
Backbone
  Vector backbone: MTK234_002
  Vector type: Mammalian Expression
Growth in bacteria
  Bacterial resistance: Chloramphenicol, 25 μg/mL
  Growth temperature: 37°C
  Growth strain: DH5alpha
  Copy number: Unknown
Gene/Insert
  Gene/Insert name: sgRNA2 -hThal5.10-2_hg18
  Cloning method: Restriction Enzyme; 5′ cloning site unknown (unknown if destroyed); 3′ cloning site unknown (unknown if destroyed)
Terms and licenses: Academic/Nonprofit Terms; Industry Terms: Not Available to Industry
Depositor comments: Type 234 parts are coupled promoter-coding sequence-terminator such as guide RNA cassettes, GFP dropouts in the MTK Please visit https://www.biorxiv.org/content/10.1101/506188v2 for BioRxiv preprint
How to cite: MTK234_028 was a gift from Hana El-Samad (Addgene plasmid # 123908 ; http://n2t.net/addgene:123908 ; RRID:Addgene_123908)
